Addgene plasmid #162858: pUCP20 PilBL240*
Purpose: Expression of PilB L240 Amber with a C-terminal histag
Depositing lab: Katrina Forest. Depositing organization: University of Wisconsin, Madison.
Backbone
  Vector backbone: pUCP20
  Backbone size w/o insert (bp): 3643
  Vector type: Bacterial Expression
Growth in bacteria
  Bacterial resistance: Ampicillin, 100 μg/mL
  Growth temperature: 37°C
  Growth strain: DH5alpha
  Copy number: High Copy
Gene/Insert
  Gene/Insert name: PilB
  Species: Pseudomonas aeruginosa
  Insert size (bp): 1728
  Mutation: L240Amber
  Tag / fusion protein: Histidine tag (H6x) (C terminal on insert)
  Cloning method: Gibson Cloning
Resource information
  A portion of this plasmid was derived from a plasmid made by: clone from pUCP20 PilB
Terms and licenses: Academic/Nonprofit Terms; Industry Terms: Not Available to Industry
Depositor comments: Amber mutation was inserted concomitant to replacing the original UAG stop codon with UAA from pUCP20 PilB
How to cite: pUCP20 PilBL240* was a gift from Katrina Forest (Addgene plasmid # 162858 ; http://n2t.net/addgene:162858 ; RRID:Addgene_162858)
