[The description below was written by a language model from this plasmid's Addgene catalogue record and pLannotate feature annotations shown in this document.]
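Description:
pUCP20 PilBL240* is a bacterial expression plasmid built on pUCP20, an Escherichia coli–Pseudomonas shuttle vector. The sequenced record of about 5.4 kb agrees with the stated backbone and insert sizes. It carries two replication systems. A high-copy ColE1/pUC origin supports propagation in E. coli cloning strains. The pRO1600 oriV, together with its Rep protein coding region (annotated as a fragment), allows maintenance in Pseudomonas aeruginosa. Selection relies on the β-lactamase gene (AmpR) under its own promoter, which confers resistance to ampicillin and related antibiotics such as carbenicillin. Short remnants of bom, rop and lacI are also annotated; the lacI piece is only a fragment, so the plasmid does not itself supply functional repressor.

The insert is P. aeruginosa pilB, which encodes the ATPase motor that powers extension of the type IV pilus and so contributes to adhesion, biofilm maturation and twitching motility. It sits directly downstream of the lac promoter and operator, with a CAP binding site just upstream, and carries a C-terminal six-histidine tag for detection or affinity purification. Codon 240, normally leucine, has been changed to an amber (UAG) stop. In the same Gibson cloning step, the original UAG terminator of the parental pUCP20 PilB clone was replaced with UAA, leaving position 240 as the only amber codon in the gene. Such a design is typical of amber suppression, in which a suppressor tRNA/synthetase pair inserts a noncanonical amino acid at the site. Because the tag is C-terminal, only full-length read-through product would carry it. The record itself states the purpose only as expression of the His-tagged amber variant, and gives no suppression system or downstream application.
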