Features (pLannotate 1.2.2; 12 found; start..end, strand, type, name):
      1..31      +  promoter       lac promoter: promoter for the E. coli lac operon
     39..55      +  protein_bind   lac operator: The lac repressor binds to the lac operator to inhibit transcription in E. coli. This inhibition can be relieved by adding lactose or isopropyl-β-D-thiogalactopyranoside (IPTG). lac repressor encoded by lacI
     75..1772    +  CDS            pilB: PILB_PSEAE - Experimental evidence at protein level: Swiss-Prot protein existence level 1. ATPase component of the type IV pilus (T4P) that plays a role in surface and host cell adhesion, colonization, biofilm maturation, virulence, and twitching, a form of surface-associated motility facilitated by cycles of extension, adhesion, and retraction of T4P fibers (PubMed:15659660, PubMed:28854278). Acts as a molecular motor to provide the energy that is required for biogenesis of the pilus and the extrusion of substrates generated in the cytoplasm (PubMed:8102361, PubMed:18174131). PilB ATPase acti
   1803..2632    -  CDS            pRO1600 Rep (fragment): replication protein for the broad-host-range plasmid pRO1600 from Pseudomonas aeruginosa&nbsp
   2646..2997    +  rep_origin     pRO1600 oriV: broad-host-range origin of replication from Pseudomonas aeruginosa plasmid pRO1600; requires the pRO1600 Rep protein for replication (West et al., 1994)
   3043..3091    -  misc_feature   bom (fragment): basis of mobility region from pBR322
   3193..3228    -  CDS            rop (fragment): Rop protein, which maintains plasmids at low copy number; rop
   3323..3427    +  promoter       AmpR promoter: bla
   3428..4288    +  CDS            AmpR: β-lactamase; bla; confers resistance to ampicillin, carbenicillin, and related antibiotics
   4459..5047    +  rep_origin     ori: high-copy-number ColE1/pMB1/pBR322/pUC origin of replication
   5230..5322    +  CDS            lacI (fragment): lac repressor; lacI; The lac repressor binds to the lac operator to inhibit transcription in E. coli. This inhibition can be relieved by adding lactose or isopropyl-β-D-thiogalactopyranoside (IPTG).
   5335..5356    +  protein_bind   CAP binding site: CAP binding activates transcription in the presence of cAMP. E. coli catabolite activator protein
>Addgene plasmid #162858 | pUCP20 PilBL240* | addgene full sequence | sequence record 328875 | Addgene NGS Result
TTTACACTTTATGCTTCCGGCTCGTATGTTGTGTGGAATTGTGAGCGGATAACAATTTCACACAGGAAAC
AGCTATGAACGACAGCATCCAACTGAGCGGTCTGTCCCGACAGCTCGTCCAAGCCAATCTACTCGACGAA
AAGACCGCCCTGCAGGCCCAGACGCAGGCGCAGCGCAACAAGCTGTCGCTGGTGACGCACCTGGTGCAGA
ACAAGCTGGTAAGCGGCCTGGCCCTGGCCGAATTGTCCGCCGAGCAGTTCGGCATCGCCTATTGCGACCT
GAACAGCCTGGACAGGGAAAGCTTTCCGCGGGACGCCATCAGCGAAAAGCTGGTCCGCCAGCACCGGGTC
ATTCCCCTGTGGCGGCGGGGCAACAAGTTGTTCGTAGGCATCTCCGACGCCGCCAACCACCAGGCCATCA
ACGACGTCCAGTTCAGCACTGGCCTGACGACCGAGGCCATTCTGGTCGAGGACGACAAGCTCGGCCTTGC
CATCGACAAGCTATTCGAGAATGCAACCGACGGCTTGGCAGGTCTCGATGACGTGGACCTGGAAGGACTG
GATGTAGGCGTCAAGGAAACGTCCGGACAAGAAGATACTGGCGCGGAGGCAGACGACGCTCCCGTCGTCC
GCTTCGTCAACAAGATGCTGCTGGACGCTATCAAAGGCGGGTCTTCCGACTTGCACTTCGAGCCCTACGA
GAAGATCTACCGGGTGCGCTTCCGTACCGACGGCATGCTTCACGAAGTGGCCAAGCCGCCGATCCAGTTG
GCCAGTCGTATCTCTGCTCGTTAGAAGGTAATGGCCGGCCTGGATATCTCCGAACGACGCAAGCCGCAGG
ACGGACGGATCAAGATGCGCGTGTCGAAGACCAAGTCCATCGACTTCCGCGTCAACACCCTGCCGACCCT
GTGGGGCGAGAAGATCGTGATGCGGATCCTCGACTCCTCCAGCGCGCAGATGGGCATCGACGCCCTGGGC
TACGAGGAGGACCAGAAGGAACTCTACCTGGCCGCACTCAAGCAGCCGCAGGGCATGATCCTGGTCACCG
GCCCCACCGGCTCGGGCAAGACGGTATCGCTGTACACCGGCCTGAACATCCTCAATACCACCGACATCAA
CATTTCCACCGCCGAAGACCCGGTGGAGATCAACCTGGAAGGCATCAACCAGGTCAACGTCAATCCGCGC
CAGGGCATGGACTTCTCCCAGGCGCTGCGCGCCTTCCTGCGCCAGGACCCGGACGTGATCATGGTCGGCG
AGATCCGCGACCTGGAGACCGCCGAGATCGCCATCAAGGCGGCGCAGACCGGGCATATGGTGATGTCCAC
CCTGCACACCAACAGCGCCGCCGAGACCCTGACCCGCCTGCTGAACATGGGCGTACCGGCGTTCAACCTG
GCGACCTCGGTGAACCTGATCATCGCCCAGCGCCTTGCGCGAAAACTCTGTTCGCACTGCAAGAAAGAGC
ACGACGTACCGAAGGAAACCCTGCTTCACGAAGGTTTCCCAGAAGAGTTGATCGGCACCTTCAAGCTGTA
TTCACCAGTGGGCTGCGACCATTGCAAGAACGGTTACAAGGGCCGTGTCGGTATTTATGAAGTAGTTAAA
AACACCCCGGCCCTGCAGCGGATTATCATGGAGGAAGGCAACTCCATCGAGATCGCCGAGCAAGCCCGCA
AAGAAGGCTTCAACGATCTGCGCACCTCAGGCCTGCTGAAAGCCATGCAGGGGATCACCAGCCTGGAGGA
AGTCAACCGCGTGACCAAGGATAGGCCGGGCCATCATCATCACCATCATTAAGCCAGATCCAGCGGCATC
TGGGTTAGTCGAGCGCGGGCCGCTTCCCATGTCTCACCAGGGCGAGCCTGTTTCGCGATCTCAGCATCTG
AAATCTTCCCGGCCTTGCGCTTCGCTGGGGCCTTACCCACCGCCTTGGCGGGCTTCTTCGGTCCAAAACT
GAACAACAGATGTGTGACCTTGCGCCCGGTCTTTCGCTGCGCCCACTCCACCTGTAGCGGGCTGTGCTCG
TTGATCTGCGTCACGGCTGGATCAAGCACTCGCAACTTGAAGTCCTTGATCGAGGGATACCGGCCTTCCA
GTTGAAACCACTTTCGCAGCTGGTCAATTTCTATTTCGCGCTGGCCGATGCTGTCCCATTGCATGAGCAG
CTCGTAAAGCCTGATCGCGTGGGTGCTGTCCATCTTGGCCACGTCAGCCAAGGCGTATTTGGTGAACTGT
TTGGTGAGTTCCGTCAGGTACGGCAGCATGTCTTTGGTGAACCTGAGTTCTACACGGCCCTCACCCTCCC
GGTAGATGATTGTTTGCACCCAGCCGGTAATCATCACACTCGGTCTTTTCCCCTTGCCATTGGGCTCTTG
GGTTAACCGGACTTCCCGCCGTTTCAGGCGCAGGGCCGCTTCTTTGAGCTGGTTGTAGGAAGATTCGATA
GGGACACCCGCCATCGTCGCTATGTCCTCCGCCGTCACTGAATACATCACTTCATCGGTGACAGGCTCGC
TCCTCTTCACCTGGCTAATACAGGCCAGAACGATCCGCTGTTCCTGAACACTGAGGCGATACGCGGCCTC
GACCAGGGCATTGCTTTTGTAAACCATTGGGGGTGAGGCCACGTTCGACATTCCTTGTGTATAAGGGGAC
ACTGTATCTGCGTCCCACAATACAACAAATCCGTCCCTTTACAACAACAAATCCGTCCCTTCTTAACAAC
AAATCCGTCCCTTAATGGCAACAAATCCGTCCCTTTTTAAACTCTACAGGCCACGGATTACGTGGCCTGT
AGACGTCCTAAAAGGTTTAAAAGGGAAAAGGAAGAAAAGGGTGGAAACGCAAAAAACGCACCACTACGTG
GCCCCGTTGGGGCCGCATTTGTGCCCCTGAAGGGGCGGGGGAGGCGTCTGGGCAATCCCCGTTTTACCAG
TCCCCTATCGCCGCCTGAGAGGGCGCAGGAAGCGAGTAATCAGGGTATCGAGGCGGATTCACCCTTGGCG
TCCAACCAGCGGCACCAGCGGCGCCTGAGAGGATGGTGCACTCTCAGTACAATCTGCTCTGATGCCGCAT
AGTTAAGCCAGCCCCGACACCCGCCAACACCCGCTGACGCGCCCTGACGGGCTTGTCTGCTCCCGGCATC
CGCTTACAGACAAGCTGTGACCGTCTCCGGGAGCTGCATGTGTCAGAGGTTTTCACCGTCATCACCGAAA
CGCGCGAGACGAAAGGGCCTCGTGATACGCCTATTTTTATAGGTTAATGTCATGATAATAATGGTTTCTT
AGACGTCAGGTGGCACTTTTCGGGGAAATGTGCGCGGAACCCCTATTTGTTTATTTTTCTAAATACATTC
AAATATGTATCCGCTCATGAGACAATAACCCTGATAAATGCTTCAATAATATTGAAAAAGGAAGAGTATG
AGTATTCAACATTTCCGTGTCGCCCTTATTCCCTTTTTTGCGGCATTTTGCCTTCCTGTTTTTGCTCACC
CAGAAACGCTGGTGAAAGTAAAAGATGCTGAAGATCAGTTGGGTGCACGAGTGGGTTACATCGAACTGGA
TCTCAACAGCGGTAAGATCCTTGAGAGTTTTCGCCCCGAAGAACGTTTTCCAATGATGAGCACTTTTAAA
GTTCTGCTATGTGGCGCGGTATTATCCCGTATTGACGCCGGGCAAGAGCAACTCGGTCGCCGCATACACT
ATTCTCAGAATGACTTGGTTGAGTACTCACCAGTCACAGAAAAGCATCTTACGGATGGCATGACAGTAAG
AGAATTATGCAGTGCTGCCATAACCATGAGTGATAACACTGCGGCCAACTTACTTCTGACAACGATCGGA
GGACCGAAGGAGCTAACCGCTTTTTTGCACAACATGGGGGATCATGTAACTCGCCTTGATCGTTGGGAAC
CGGAGCTGAATGAAGCCATACCAAACGACGAGCGTGACACCACGATGCCTGTAGCAATGGCAACAACGTT
GCGCAAACTATTAACTGGCGAACTACTTACTCTAGCTTCCCGGCAACAATTAATAGACTGGATGGAGGCG
GATAAAGTTGCAGGACCACTTCTGCGCTCGGCCCTTCCGGCTGGCTGGTTTATTGCTGATAAATCTGGAG
CCGGTGAGCGTGGGTCTCGCGGTATCATTGCAGCACTGGGGCCAGATGGTAAGCCCTCCCGTATCGTAGT
TATCTACACGACGGGGAGTCAGGCAACTATGGATGAACGAAATAGACAGATCGCTGAGATAGGTGCCTCA
CTGATTAAGCATTGGTAACTGTCAGACCAAGTTTACTCATATATACTTTAGATTGATTTAAAACTTCATT
TTTAATTTAAAAGGATCTAGGTGAAGATCCTTTTTGATAATCTCATGACCAAAATCCCTTAACGTGAGTT
TTCGTTCCACTGAGCGTCAGACCCCGTAGAAAAGATCAAAGGATCTTCTTGAGATCCTTTTTTTCTGCGC
GTAATCTGCTGCTTGCAAACAAAAAAACCACCGCTACCAGCGGTGGTTTGTTTGCCGGATCAAGAGCTAC
CAACTCTTTTTCCGAAGGTAACTGGCTTCAGCAGAGCGCAGATACCAAATACTGTTCTTCTAGTGTAGCC
GTAGTTAGGCCACCACTTCAAGAACTCTGTAGCACCGCCTACATACCTCGCTCTGCTAATCCTGTTACCA
GTGGCTGCTGCCAGTGGCGATAAGTCGTGTCTTACCGGGTTGGACTCAAGACGATAGTTACCGGATAAGG
CGCAGCGGTCGGGCTGAACGGGGGGTTCGTGCACACAGCCCAGCTTGGAGCGAACGACCTACACCGAACT
GAGATACCTACAGCGTGAGCTATGAGAAAGCGCCACGCTTCCCGAAGGGAGAAAGGCGGACAGGTATCCG
GTAAGCGGCAGGGTCGGAACAGGAGAGCGCACGAGGGAGCTTCCAGGGGGAAACGCCTGGTATCTTTATA
GTCCTGTCGGGTTTCGCCACCTCTGACTTGAGCGTCGATTTTTGTGATGCTCGTCAGGGGGGCGGAGCCT
ATGGAAAAACGCCAGCAACGCGGCCTTTTTACGGTTCCTGGCCTTTTGCTGGCCTTTTGCTCACATGTTC
TTTCCTGCGTTATCCCCTGATTCTGTGGATAACCGTATTACCGCCTTTGAGTGAGCTGATACCGCTCGCC
GCAGCCGAACGACCGAGCGCAGCGAGTCAGTGAGCGAGGAAGCGGAAGAGCGCCCAATACGCAAACCGCC
TCTCCCCGCGCGTTGGCCGATTCATTAATGCAGCTGGCACGACAGGTTTCCCGACTGGAAAGCGGGCAGT
GAGCGCAACGCAATTAATGTGAGTTAGCTCACTCATTAGGCACCCCAGGC
